>Addgene plasmid #177691 | 1b25 | addgene full sequence | sequence record 348681 | Addgene NGS Result
GACATTGATTATTGACTAGTTATTAATAGTAATCAATTACGGGGTCATTAGTTCATAGCCCATATATGGA
GTTCCGCGTTACATAACTTACGGTAAATGGCCCGCCTGGCTGACCGCCCAACGACCCCCGCCCATTGACG
TCAATAATGACGTATGTTCCCATAGTAACGCCAATAGGGACTTTCCATTGACGTCAATGGGTGGAGTATT
TACGGTAAACTGCCCACTTGGCAGTACATCAAGTGTATCATATGCCAAGTACGCCCCCTATTGACGTCAA
TGACGGTAAATGGCCCGCCTGGCATTATGCCCAGTACATGACCTTATGGGACTTTCCTACTTGGCAGTAC
ATCTACGTATTAGTCATCGCTATTACCATGGTGATGCGGTTTTGGCAGTACATCAATGGGCGTGGATAGC
GGTTTGACTCACGGGGATTTCCAAGTCTCCACCCCATTGACGTCAATGGGAGTTTGTTTTGGCACCAAAA
TCAACGGGACTTTCCAAAATGTCGTAACAACTCCGCCCCATTGACGCAAATGGGCGGTAGGCGTGTACGG
TGGGAGGTCTATATAAGCAGAGCTCTCTGGCTAACTAGAGAACCCACTGCTTACTGGCTTATCGAAATTA
ATACGACTCACTATAGGGAGACCCAAGCTGGCTAGTTAAGCTATCAACAAGTTTGTACAAAAAAGCAGGC
TTCACCATGGGTTGCTCTTTCTCTATCTTCCTCTTGGCTTTGCTGTCCTGTTTGACCATCCCAGCTTCCG
CTATCGAAGTGCGCAACGTGTCCGGAGTGTACCATGTCACGAACGACTGCTCCAACGCAAGTATTGTGTA
TGAGGCAGCGGACGTGATCATGCATACCCCCGGGTGCGTGCCCTGCGTCCGGGAGGGCAACTCCTCCCGC
TGCTGGGTAGCGCTCACTCCCACGCTCGCGGCCAGGAACTCCAGCATCCCCACTACGACAATACGACGCC
ACGTCGATTTGCTCGTTGGGACGGCTGCTTTTTGCTCCGCTATGTACGTGGGAGATCTTTGCGGATCTGT
TTTCCTTGTCTCTCAGCTGTTCACCTTCTCGCCTCGCCGGCATGAGACAGTACAGGACTGCAATTGTTCA
ATCTATCCCGGCCACGTATCTGGTCACCGCATGGCTTGGGACATGATGATGAACTGGTCACCTACAACAG
CTCTAGTGGTGTCGCAGTTACTCCGGATCCCACAAGCCGTCGTGGACGTGGTGGTGGGAGCCCACTGGGG
AGTCCTGGCGGGCCTCGCCTACTACTCCATGGTGGGGAACTGGGCTAAGGTTTTGATTGTGATGCTACTT
TTTGCCGGTGTCGATGGAGAGACTTACACGACGGGGGGGGCGCAGGCCCGTAACGTCCGCACGTTTACGA
GCCTCTTCACGGCTGGGCCATCCCAAAAAATCCAGCTTATAAACACCAACGGCAGTTGGCACATCAACAG
GACTGCCCTGAACTGCAATGACTCCCTCAACACCGGGTTCCTTGCCGCGCTGTTCTACGTCCAGAGATTC
AACGCGTCCGGATGCCCAGAGCGCATGGCCAGCTGCCGCCCCATTGACAAATTCGCTCAGGGGTGGGGTC
CCATCACTTATGTTAAGCCGGCCATCTCGGACCAGAAGCCCTATTGTTGGCACTACGCACCCCAACCGTG
CGGTATTGTACCCGCGTCGCAGGTGTGCGGTCCAGTGTACTGTTTCACCCCAAGCCCTGTTGTGGTGGGG
ACGACCGATCGTTTCGGCGTCCCTACATATAACTGGGGGGAGAATGAGACGGACGTGCTGCTTCTCAACA
ACACGCGGCCGCCACAGGGCAACTGGTTCGGCTGCACATGGATGAATGGCACTGGGTTCACCAAGACGTG
CGGGGGCCCCCCGTGCAACATCGGGGGGGCCGGTAATGACACCTTGACCTGCCCCACGGATTGCTTCCGG
AAGCACCCCGAGGCCACTTACACCAAATGCGGTTCGGGGCCCTGGCTGACGCCTAGATGCATGGTTGACT
ACCCATACAGGCTTTGGCATTACCCCTGCACTGTCAATTTTACCATCTTCAAGGTTAGGATGTATGTGGG
GGGTGTGGAACACAGGCTCACCGCCGCATGCAACTGGACCCGAGGAGAGCGTTGTGACTTGGAGGACAGG
GATAGATCAGAGCTTAGCCCGCTGCTGCTGTCTACAACAGAGTGGCAGGTGTTGCCCTGTTCCTTCACCA
CCCTACCGGCTTTGTCCACCGGCTTGATCCATCTCCACCGGAACATCGTGGACGTGCAATACCTGTACGG
TATAGGGTCAGCGGTTGTCTCCTACGCAATTAAGTGGGAGTATGTCCTGTTGCTCTTCCTTTTCCTGGCG
GACGCGCGCGTCTGTGCCTGCTTGTGGATGATGCTGCTAATAGCTCAGGCTGAGGCCTAGGACCCAGCTT
TCTTGTACAAAGTGGTTGATCTAGAGGGCCCGCGGTTCGAAGGTAAGCCTATCCCTAACCCTCTCCTCGG
TCTCGATTCTACGCGTACCGGTTAGTAATGAGTTTAAACGGGGGAGGCTAACTGAAACACGGAAGGAGAC
AATACCGGAAGGAACCCGCGCTATGACGGCAATAAAAAGACAGAATAAAACGCACGGGTGTTGGGTCGTT
TGTTCATAAACGCGGGGTTCGGTCCCAGGGCTGGCACTCTGTCGATACCCCACCGAGACCCCATTGGGGC
CAATACGCCCGCGTTTCTTCCTTTTCCCCACCCCACCCCCCAAGTTCGGGTGAAGGCCCAGGGCTCGCAG
CCAACGTCGGGGCGGCAGGCCCTGCCATAGCAGATCTGCGCAGCTGGGGCTCTAGGGGGTATCCCC
[124 nt withheld, positions 2867-2990]
C
[91 nt withheld, positions 2992-3082]
A
[49 nt withheld, positions 3084-3132]
CCTTTGACGTTGGAGTCCACGTTCTTT
[37 nt withheld, positions 3160-3196]
ACCCTATCTCGGTCTATTCTTTTGATTTATAAGGGATTTTGCCGATTTCGGCCTATTGGTTAAAAAATGA
GCTGATTTAACAAAAATTTAACGCGAATTAATTCTGTGGAATGTGTGTCAGTTAGGGTGTGGAAAGTCCC
CAGGCTCCCCAGCAGGCAGAAGTATGCAAAGCATGCATCTCAATTAGTCAGCAACCAGGTGTGGAAAGTC
CCCAGGCTCCCCAGCAGGCAGAAGTATGCAAAGCATGCATCTCAATTAGTCAGCAACCATAGTCCCGCCC
CTAACTCCGCCCATCCCGCCCCTAACTCCGCCCAGTTCCGCCCATTCTCCGCCCCATGGCTGACTAATTT
TTTTTATTTATGCAGAGGCCGAGGCCGCCTCTGCCTCTGAGCTATTCCAGAAGTAGTGAGGAGGCTTTTT
TGGAGGCCTAGGCTTTTGCAAAAAGCTCCCGGGAGCTTGTATATCCATTTTCGGATCTGATCAAGAGACA
GGATGAGGATCGTTTCGCATGATTGAACAAGATGGATTGCACGCAGGTTCTCCGGCCGCTTGGGTGGAGA
GGCTATTCGGCTATGACTGGGCACAACAGACAATCGGCTGCTCTGATGCCGCCGTGTTCCGGCTGTCAGC
GCAGGGGCGCCCGGTTCTTTTTGTCAAGACCGACCTGTCCGGTGCCCTGAATGAACTGCAGGACGAGGCA
GCGCGGCTATCGTGGCTGGCCACGACGGGCGTTCCTTGCGCAGCTGTGCTCGACGTTGTCACTGAAGCGG
GAAGGGACTGGCTGCTATTGGGCGAAGTGCCGGGGCAGGATCTCCTGTCATCTCACCTTGCTCCTGCCGA
GAAAGTATCCATCATGGCTGATGCAATGCGGCGGCTGCATACGCTTGATCCGGCTACCTGCCCATTCGAC
CACCAAGCGAAACATCGCATCGAGCGAGCACGTACTCGGATGGAAGCCGGTCTTGTCGATCAGGATGATC
TGGACGAAGAGCATCAGGGGCTCGCGCCAGCCGAACTGTTCGCCAGGCTCAAGGCGCGCATGCCCGACGG
CGAGGATCTCGTCGTGACCCATGGCGATGCCTGCTTGCCGAATATCATGGTGGAAAATGGCCGCTTTTCT
GGATTCATCGACTGTGGCCGGCTGGGTGTGGCGGACCGCTATCAGGACATAGCGTTGGCTACCCGTGATA
TTGCTGAAGAGCTTGGCGGCGAATGGGCTGACCGCTTCCTCGTGCTTTACGGTATCGCCGCTCCCGATTC
GCAGCGCATCGCCTTCTATCGCCTTCTTGACGAGTTCTTCTGAGCGGGACTCTGGGGTTCGCGAAATGAC
CGACCAAGCGACGCCCAACCTGCCATCACGAGATTTCGATTCCACCGCCGCCTTCTATGAAAGGTTGGGC
TTCGGAATCGTTTTCCGGGACGCCGGCTGGATGATCCTCCAGCGCGGGGATCTCATGCTGGAGTTCTTCG
CCCACCCCAACTTGTTTATTGCAGCTTATAATGGTTACAAATAAAGCAATAGCATCACAAATTTCACAAA
TAAAGCATTTTTTTCACTGCATTCTAGTTGTGGTTTGTCCAAACTCATCAATGTATCTTATCATGTCTGT
ATACCGTCGACCTCTAGCTAGAGCTTGGCGTAATCATGGTCATAGCTGTTTCCTGTGTGAAATTGTTATC
CGCTCACAATTCCACACAACATACGAGCCGGAAGCATAAAGTGTAAAGCCTGGGGTGCCTAATGAGTGAG
CTAACTCACATTAATTGCGTTGCGCTCACTGCCCGCTTTCCAGTCGGGAAACCTGTCGTGCCAGCTGCAT
TAATGAATCGGCCAACGCGCGGGGAGAGGCGGTTTGCGTATTGGGCGCTCTTCCGCTTCCTCGCTCACTG
ACTCGCTGCGCTCGGTCGTTCGGCTGCGGCGAGCGGTATCAGCTCACTCAAAGGCGGTAATACGGTTATC
CACAGAATCAGGGGATAACGCAGGAAAGAACATGTGAGCAAAAGGCCAGCAAAAGGCCAGGAACCGTAAA
AAGGCCGCGTTGCTGGCGTTTTTCCATAGGCTCCGCCCCCCTGACGAGCATCACAAAAATCGACGCTCAA
GTCAGAGGTGGCGAAACCCGACAGGACTATAAAGATACCAGGCGTTTCCCCCTGGAAGCTCCCTCGTGCG
CTCTCCTGTTCCGACCCTGCCGCTTACCGGATACCTGTCCGCCTTTCTCCCTTCGGGAAGCGTGGCGCTT
TCTCATAGCTCACGCTGTAGGTATCTCAGTTCGGTGTAGGTCGTTCGCTCCAAGCTGGGCTGTGTGCACG
AACCCCCCGTTCAGCCCGACCGCTGCGCCTTATCCGGTAACTATCGTCTTGAGTCCAACCCGGTAAGACA
CGACTTATCGCCACTGGCAGCAGCCACTGGTAACAGGATTAGCAGAGCGAGGTATGTAGGCGGTGCTACA
GAGTTCTTGAAGTGGTGGCCTAACTACGGCTACACTAGAAGAACAGTATTTGGTATCTGCGCTCTGCTGA
AGCCAGTTACCTTCGGAAAAAGAGTTGGTAGCTCTTGATCCGGCAAACAAACCACCGCTGGTAGCGGTGG
TTTTTTTGTTTGCAAGCAGCAGATTACGCGCAGAAAAAAAGGATCTCAAGAAGATCCTTTGATCTTTTCT
ACGGGGTCTGACGCTCAGTGGAACGAAAACTCACGTTAAGGGATTTTGGTCATGAGATTATCAAAAAGGA
TCTTCACCTAGATCCTTTTAAATTAAAAATGAAGTTTTAAATCAATCTAAAGTATATATGAGTAAACTTG
GTCTGACAGTTACCAATGCTTAATCAGTGAGGCACCTATCTCAGCGATCTGTCTATTTCGTTCATCCATA
GTTGCCTGACTCCCCGTCGTGTAGATAACTACGATACGGGAGGGCTTACCATCTGGCCCCAGTGCTGCAA
TGATACCGCGAGACCCACGCTCACCGGCTCCAGATTTATCAGCAATAAACCAGCCAGCCGGAAGGGCCGA
GCGCAGAAGTGGTCCTGCAACTTTATCCGCCTCCATCCAGTCTATTAATTGTTGCCGGGAAGCTAGAGTA
AGTAGTTCGCCAGTTAATAGTTTGCGCAACGTTGTTGCCATTGCTACAGGCATCGTGGTGTCACGCTCGT
CGTTTGGTATGGCTTCATTCAGCTCCGGTTCCCAACGATCAAGGCGAGTTACATGATCCCCCATGTTGTG
CAAAAAAGCGGTTAGCTCCTTCGGTCCTCCGATCGTTGTCAGAAGTAAGTTGGCCGCAGTGTTATCACTC
ATGGTTATGGCAGCACTGCATAATTCTCTTACTGTCATGCCATCCGTAAGATGCTTTTCTGTGACTGGTG
AGTACTCAACCAAGTCATTCTGAGAATAGTGTATGCGGCGACCGAGTTGCTCTTGCCCGGCGTCAATACG
GGATAATACCGCGCCACATAGCAGAACTTTAAAAGTGCTCATCATTGGAAAACGTTCTTCGGGGCGAAAA
CTCTCAAGGATCTTACCGCTGTTGAGATCCAGTTCGATGTAACCCACTCGTGCACCCAACTGATCTTCAG
CATCTTTTACTTTCACCAGCGTTTCTGGGTGAGCAAAAACAGGAAGGCAAAATGCCGCAAAAAAGGGAAT
AAGGGCGACACGGAAATGTTGAATACTCATACTCTTCCTTTTTCAATATTATTGAAGCATTTATCAGGGT
TATTGTCTCATGAGCGGATACATATTTGAATGTATTTAGAAAAATAAACAAATAGGGGTTCCGCGCACAT
TTCCCCGAAAAGTGCCACCTGACGTCGACGGATCGGGAGATCTCCCGATCCCCTATGGTGCACTCTCAGT
ACAATCTGCTCTGATGCCGCATAGTTAAGCCAGTATCTGCTCCCTGCTTGTGTGTTGGAGGTCGCTGAGT
AGTGCGCGAGCAAAATTTAAGCTACAACAAGGCAAGGCTTGACCGACAATTGCATGAAGAATCTGCTTAG
GGTTAGGCGTTTTGCGCTGCTTCGCGATGTACGGGCCAGATATACGCGTT
Features (pLannotate 1.2.2; 23 found; start..end, strand, type, name):
      1..380     +  enhancer       CMV enhancer: human cytomegalovirus immediate early enhancer
    381..584     +  promoter       CMV promoter: human cytomegalovirus (CMV) immediate early promoter
    580..613     +  LTR            5' LTR (truncated) (fragment): truncated 5' long terminal repeat (LTR) from HIV-1
    629..647     +  promoter       T7 promoter: promoter for bacteriophage T7 RNA polymerase
    677..701     +  protein_bind   attB1: mutant version of attB; recombination site for the Gateway® BP reaction BP Clonase™
    710..2437    +  CDS            POLG_HCVGL (fragment): Experimental evidence at protein level: Swiss-Prot protein existence level 1. [Protease NS2]: Cysteine protease required for the proteolytic auto-cleavage between the non-structural proteins NS2 and NS3 (By similarity). The N-terminus of NS3 is required for the function of NS2 protease (active region NS2-3) (By similarity). Promotes the initiation of viral particle assembly by mediating the interaction between structural and non-structural proteins (By similarity). From Hepatitis C virus (isolate Glasgow) (HCV).
   2442..2466    -  protein_bind   attB2: mutant version of attB; recombination site for the Gateway® BP reaction BP Clonase™
   2492..2533    +  CDS            V5 tag: epitope tag from simian virus 5
   2617..2665    +  polyA_signal   HSV TK poly(A) signal: herpes simplex virus thymidine kinase polyadenylation signal (Cole and Stacy, 1985)
   2756..2772    -  polyA_signal   bGH poly(A) signal (fragment): bovine growth hormone polyadenylation signal
   2867..3295    +  rep_origin     f1 ori (sequence partly withheld): f1 bacteriophage origin of replication; arrow indicates direction of (+) strand synthesis
   3309..3638    +  promoter       SV40 promoter: SV40 enhancer and early promoter
   3705..4496    +  CDS            neo: KKA2_KLEPN - Also known as kan, nptII. Experimental evidence at protein level: Swiss-Prot protein existence level 1. Resistance to kanamycin, neomycin, paromomycin, ribostamycin, butirosin and gentamicin B. From Klebsiella pneumoniae.
   4522..4680    +  CDS            ble (fragment): BLE_KLEPN - Experimental evidence at protein level: Swiss-Prot protein existence level 1. Binding protein with a strong affinity to the bleomycin family of antibiotics. Binds to CL990; an antimitotic-antibiotic compound. From Klebsiella pneumoniae.
   4675..4796    +  polyA_signal   SV40 poly(A) signal: SV40 polyadenylation signal
   4869..4885    -  protein_bind   lac operator: The lac repressor binds to the lac operator to inhibit transcription in E. coli. This inhibition can be relieved by adding lactose or isopropyl-β-D-thiogalactopyranoside (IPTG). lac repressor encoded by lacI
   4893..4923    -  promoter       lac promoter: promoter for the E. coli lac operon
   4938..4959    -  protein_bind   CAP binding site: CAP binding activates transcription in the presence of cAMP. E. coli catabolite activator protein
   4972..5064    -  CDS            lacI (fragment): lac repressor; lacI; The lac repressor binds to the lac operator to inhibit transcription in E. coli. This inhibition can be relieved by adding lactose or isopropyl-β-D-thiogalactopyranoside (IPTG).
   5247..5835    -  rep_origin     ori: high-copy-number ColE1/pMB1/pBR322/pUC origin of replication
   6006..6866    -  CDS            AmpR: β-lactamase; bla; confers resistance to ampicillin, carbenicillin, and related antibiotics
   6867..6971    -  promoter       AmpR promoter: bla
   7030..7082    -  misc_feature   bom (fragment): basis of mobility region from pBR322
