[The description below was written by a language model from this plasmid's Addgene catalogue record and pLannotate feature annotations shown in this document.]
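Description:
1b25 is a mammalian expression plasmid encoding the hepatitis C virus envelope glycoproteins E1 and E2, built by Gateway recombination into the Invitrogen pcDNA3.2/V5/Dest destination vector. The insert, recorded as about 1.7 kb, is flanked by attB1 and attB2 sites left by the recombination reaction. It is annotated as a fragment of the HCV polyprotein; the automated annotation's descriptive text about the NS2 protease comes from the full-length polyprotein reference entry and does not describe this insert, which the catalogue identifies as E1E2. Transcription is driven by the human CMV immediate-early enhancer and promoter, with a T7 promoter just upstream of the insert, and is terminated by the HSV thymidine kinase polyadenylation signal. A V5 epitope tag lies downstream of attB2, but the record does not say whether it is translated in frame with E1E2 or whether the insert carries its own stop codon.

For stable selection in mammalian cells, an SV40 early promoter drives the neomycin phosphotransferase gene, which confers G418 resistance and is followed by an SV40 poly(A) signal. In E. coli the plasmid is maintained through a high-copy ColE1/pUC-type origin and ampicillin resistance (β-lactamase), and an f1 origin is also present. The sequenced record is 7,236 nt, shorter than the 9,416 bp total listed in the catalogue. This is consistent with the listed backbone size including the Gateway cassette that the insert replaces, though the record does not explain the difference. According to the associated publication title, the clone belongs to an antigenically diverse, representative panel of HCV envelope glycoproteins assembled for vaccine development.
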