Addgene plasmid #177691: 1b25
Purpose: HCV E1E2 expression plasmid
Depositing lab: Justin Bailey. Depositing organization: Johns Hopkins University and School of Medicine. Publication: An Antigenically Diverse, Representative Panel of Envelope Glycoproteins for Hepatitis C Virus Vaccine Development. Salas JH, Urbanowicz RA, Guest JD, Frumento N, Figueroa A, Clark KE, Keck Z, Cowton VM, Cole SJ, Patel AH, Fuerst TR, Drummer HE, Major M, Tarr AW, Ball JK, Law M, Pierce BG, Foung SKH, Bailey JR. Gastroenterology. 2022 Feb;162(2):562-574. doi: 10.1053/j.gastro.2021.10.005. Epub 2021 Oct 13. PubMed 34655573.
Backbone
  Vector backbone: pcDNA3.2/V5/Dest
  Backbone manufacturer: Invitrogen
  Backbone size w/o insert (bp): 7711
  Total vector size (bp): 9416
  Vector type: Mammalian Expression
  Selectable markers: Neomycin (select with G418)
Growth in bacteria
  Bacterial resistance: Ampicillin, 100 μg/mL
  Growth temperature: 37°C
  Growth strain: DH5alpha
  Copy number: Unknown
Gene/Insert
  Gene/Insert name: HCV E1E2
  Species: Hepatitis C virus
  Insert size (bp): 1705
  GenBank ID: KY565210
  Promoter: CMV
  Cloning method: Gateway Cloning
  Sequencing primers: 5′ na; 3′ na
Terms and licenses: Academic/Nonprofit Terms; Industry Terms: Not Available to Industry
How to cite: 1b25 was a gift from Justin Bailey (Addgene plasmid # 177691 ; http://n2t.net/addgene:177691 ; RRID:Addgene_177691)
