>Addgene plasmid #177691 | 1b25 | depositor partial sequence | sequence record 344781 | 1b25 sequence 1728 bps
GGTTGCTCTTTCTCTATCTTCCTCTTGGCTTTGCTGTCCTGTTTGACCATCCCAGCTTCCGCTATCGAAG
TGCGCAACGTGTCCGGAGTGTACCATGTCACGAACGACTGCTCCAACGCAAGTATTGTGTATGAGGCAGC
GGACGTGATCATGCATACCCCCGGGTGCGTGCCCTGCGTCCGGGAGGGCAACTCCTCCCGCTGCTGGGTA
GCGCTCACTCCCACGCTCGCGGCCAGGAACTCCAGCATCCCCACTACGACAATACGACGCCACGTCGATT
TGCTCGTTGGGACGGCTGCTTTTTGCTCCGCTATGTACGTGGGAGATCTTTGCGGATCTGTTTTCCTTGT
CTCTCAGCTGTTCACCTTCTCGCCTCGCCGGCATGAGACAGTACAGGACTGCAATTGTTCAATCTATCCC
GGCCACGTATCTGGTCACCGCATGGCTTGGGACATGATGATGAACTGGTCACCTACAACAGCTCTAGTGG
TGTCGCAGTTACTCCGGATCCCACAAGCCGTCGTGGACGTGGTGGTGGGAGCCCACTGGGGAGTCCTGGC
GGGCCTCGCCTACTACTCCATGGTGGGGAACTGGGCTAAGGTTTTGATTGTGATGCTACTTTTTGCCGGT
GTCGATGGAGAGACTTACACGACGGGGGGGGCGCAGGCCCGTAACGTCCGCACGTTTACGAGCCTCTTCA
CGGCTGGGCCATCCCAAAAAATCCAGCTTATAAACACCAACGGCAGTTGGCACATCAACAGGACTGCCCT
GAACTGCAATGACTCCCTCAACACCGGGTTCCTTGCCGCGCTGTTCTACGTCCAGAGATTCAACGCGTCC
GGATGCCCAGAGCGCATGGCCAGCTGCCGCCCCATTGACAAATTCGCTCAGGGGTGGGGTCCCATCACTT
ATGTTAAGCCGGCCATCTCGGACCAGAAGCCCTATTGTTGGCACTACGCACCCCAACCGTGCGGTATTGT
ACCCGCGTCGCAGGTGTGCGGTCCAGTGTACTGTTTCACCCCAAGCCCTGTTGTGGTGGGGACGACCGAT
CGTTTCGGCGTCCCTACATATAACTGGGGGGAGAATGAGACGGACGTGCTGCTTCTCAACAACACGCGGC
CGCCACAGGGCAACTGGTTCGGCTGCACATGGATGAATGGCACTGGGTTCACCAAGACGTGCGGGGGCCC
CCCGTGCAACATCGGGGGGGCCGGTAATGACACCTTGACCTGCCCCACGGATTGCTTCCGGAAGCACCCC
GAGGCCACTTACACCAAATGCGGTTCGGGGCCCTGGCTGACGCCTAGATGCATGGTTGACTACCCATACA
GGCTTTGGCATTACCCCTGCACTGTCAATTTTACCATCTTCAAGGTTAGGATGTATGTGGGGGGTGTGGA
ACACAGGCTCACCGCCGCATGCAACTGGACCCGAGGAGAGCGTTGTGACTTGGAGGACAGGGATAGATCA
GAGCTTAGCCCGCTGCTGCTGTCTACAACAGAGTGGCAGGTGTTGCCCTGTTCCTTCACCACCCTACCGG
CTTTGTCCACCGGCTTGATCCATCTCCACCGGAACATCGTGGACGTGCAATACCTGTACGGTATAGGGTC
AGCGGTTGTCTCCTACGCAATTAAGTGGGAGTATGTCCTGTTGCTCTTCCTTTTCCTGGCGGACGCGCGC
GTCTGTGCCTGCTTGTGGATGATGCTGCTAATAGCTCAGGCTGAGGCC
